Addgene plasmid #164528: PD19
Purpose: Expresses Flag-Ub noK
Depositing lab: Gregory Pazour. Depositing organization: University of Massachusetts, Worcester. Publication: Ubiquitin links smoothened to intraflagellar transport to regulate Hedgehog signaling. Desai PB, Stuck MW, Lv B, Pazour GJ. J Cell Biol. 2020 Jul 6;219(7). pii: 151798. doi: 10.1083/jcb.201912104. PubMed 32435793.
Backbone
  Vector backbone: Phage lentivirus
  Vector type: Lentiviral
  Selectable markers: Blasticidin
Growth in bacteria
  Bacterial resistance: Ampicillin, 100 μg/mL
  Growth temperature: 37°C
  Growth strain: NEB Stable
  Copy number: High Copy
Gene/Insert
  Gene/Insert name: Ubiquitin noK
  Species: M. musculus (mouse)
  Mutation: All seven Lysines of Ubiquitin changed to Arginine
  Promoter: CMV
  Tag / fusion protein: FLAG (N terminal on insert); Ub noK (C terminal on insert)
  Cloning method: Gibson Cloning
Terms and licenses: Academic/Nonprofit Terms; Industry Terms: Not Available to Industry
How to cite: PD19 was a gift from Gregory Pazour (Addgene plasmid # 164528 ; http://n2t.net/addgene:164528 ; RRID:Addgene_164528)
