[The description below was written by a language model from this plasmid's Addgene catalogue record and pLannotate feature annotations shown in this document.]
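Description:
PD19 is a lentiviral transfer plasmid built on a pHAGE-type ("Phage lentivirus") backbone for expressing a FLAG-tagged, lysine-less ubiquitin in mammalian cells. It is maintained in E. coli through a high-copy ColE1/pUC-type origin and an ampicillin resistance gene (β-lactamase). The viral portion carries HIV-1 LTR sequences flanking the packaging signal Ψ, a gag fragment, the Rev response element for Rev-dependent nuclear export of the genomic RNA, and the cPPT/CTS element that aids nuclear import of the reverse-transcribed genome. A WPRE, spanning the numbering origin of the sequence record, sits downstream of the cassette to enhance transcript stability and expression. Short annotated fragments of nef, rev, lacI, SV40 ori and SV40 poly(A) appear to be backbone remnants rather than functional units.

The payload is driven by the CMV immediate-early enhancer and promoter. It encodes a 3xFLAG epitope fused to the N terminus of ubiquitin in which all seven lysines are changed to arginine ("Ub noK", annotated as ubiquitin-K0). The catalogue lists the insert species as mouse, whereas the annotation tool matched it to a human ubiquitin variant. An EMCV IRES follows the ubiquitin coding sequence and directs translation of blasticidin S deaminase from the same transcript, so blasticidin-resistant transduced cells should also express the tagged ubiquitin. Because it lacks lysines, this ubiquitin can be conjugated to substrates but cannot be extended into lysine-linked polyubiquitin chains. That makes it useful for separating mono-ubiquitination from chain formation. The associated study concerned the role of ubiquitin in connecting Smoothened to intraflagellar transport in Hedgehog signaling.
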