Features (pLannotate 1.2.2; 26 found; start..end, strand, type, name):
    571..681     +  CDS            nef (fragment): NEF_SIVS4 - Experimental evidence at protein level: Swiss-Prot protein existence level 1. Interferes with TCR signaling from the cell membrane. Interacts with CD247/TCRZ (TCR zeta chain) and exert potent down- regulation of cell surface TCR/CD3 complexes. From Simian immunodeficiency virus (isolate F236/smH4) (SIV-sm) (Simian immunodeficiency virus sooty mangabey monkey).
    724..904     +  LTR            5' LTR (truncated): truncated 5' long terminal repeat (LTR) from HIV-1
   1037..1141    +  promoter       AmpR promoter: bla
   1142..2002    +  CDS            AmpR: β-lactamase; bla; confers resistance to ampicillin, carbenicillin, and related antibiotics
   2173..2761    +  rep_origin     ori: high-copy-number ColE1/pMB1/pBR322/pUC origin of replication
   2944..2998    +  CDS            lacI (fragment): lac repressor; lacI; The lac repressor binds to the lac operator to inhibit transcription in E. coli. This inhibition can be relieved by adding lactose or isopropyl-β-D-thiogalactopyranoside (IPTG).
   3004..3097    +  rep_origin     SV40 ori (fragment): SV40 origin of replication
   3122..3159    +  CDS            lacI (fragment): lac repressor; lacI; The lac repressor binds to the lac operator to inhibit transcription in E. coli. This inhibition can be relieved by adding lactose or isopropyl-β-D-thiogalactopyranoside (IPTG).
   3172..3193    +  protein_bind   CAP binding site: CAP binding activates transcription in the presence of cAMP. E. coli catabolite activator protein
   3208..3238    +  promoter       lac promoter: promoter for the E. coli lac operon
   3246..3262    +  protein_bind   lac operator: The lac repressor binds to the lac operator to inhibit transcription in E. coli. This inhibition can be relieved by adding lactose or isopropyl-β-D-thiogalactopyranoside (IPTG). lac repressor encoded by lacI
   3296..3379    +  polyA_signal   SV40 poly(A) signal (fragment): SV40 polyadenylation signal
   3546..3875    +  CDS            nef (fragment): NEF_HV1BR - Experimental evidence at protein level: Swiss-Prot protein existence level 1. Extracellular Nef protein targets CD4(+) T-lymphocytes for apoptosis by interacting with CXCR4 surface receptors (PubMed:14990729). From Human immunodeficiency virus type 1 group M subtype B (isolate BRU/LAI) (HIV-1).
   3923..4180    +  LTR            5' LTR (truncated): truncated 5' long terminal repeat (LTR) from HIV-1
   4227..4352    +  misc_feature   HIV-1 Ψ: packaging signal of human immunodeficiency virus type 1
   4336..4674    +  CDS            HIV-1 gag (fragment): gag protein from human immunodeficiency virus 1; gag
   4849..5082    +  misc_feature   RRE: The Rev response element (RRE) of HIV-1 allows for Rev-dependent mRNA export from the nucleus to the cytoplasm.
   5459..5559    +  CDS            Rev (fragment): human immunodeficiency virus 1 (HIV-1) Rev protein; rev; enhances nuclear export of unspliced and incompletely spliced viral mRNAs
   5607..5724    +  misc_feature   cPPT/CTS: central polypurine tract and central termination sequence of HIV-1
   5776..6079    +  enhancer       CMV enhancer: human cytomegalovirus immediate early enhancer
   6080..6283    +  promoter       CMV promoter: human cytomegalovirus (CMV) immediate early promoter
   6385..6450    +  CDS            3xFLAG: three tandem FLAG® epitope tags, followed by an enterokinase cleavage site
   6484..6711    +  CDS            ubiquitin-K0: human ubiquitin variant in which all of the lysines have been mutated to arginine also known as ubiquitin-KO
   6734..7319    +  misc_feature   IRES2: internal ribosome entry site (IRES) of the encephalomyocarditis virus (EMCV)
   7320..7718    +  CDS            BSD: blasticidin S deaminase; Aspergillus terreus BSD; confers resistance to blasticidin
   7732..576     +  misc_feature   WPRE (across the origin): woodchuck hepatitis virus posttranscriptional regulatory element
>Addgene plasmid #164528 | PD19 | addgene full sequence | sequence record 325309 | Addgene NGS Result
ATTACAAAATTTGTGAAAGATTGACTGGTATTCTTAACTATGTTGCTCCTTTTACGCTATGTGGATACGC
TGCTTTAATGCCTTTGTATCATGCTATTGCTTCCCGTATGGCTTTCATTTTCTCCTCCTTGTATAAATCC
TGGTTGCTGTCTCTTTATGAGGAGTTGTGGCCCGTTGTCAGGCAACGTGGCGTGGTGTGCACTGTGTTTG
CTGACGCAACCCCCACTGGTTGGGGCATTGCCACCACCTGTCAGCTCCTTTCCGGGACTTTCGCTTTCCC
CCTCCCTATTGCCACGGCGGAACTCATCGCCGCCTGCCTTGCCCGCTGCTGGACAGGGGCTCGGCTGTTG
GGCACTGACAATTCCGTGGTGTTGTCGGGGAAATCATCGTCCTTTCCTTGGCTGCTCGCCTGTGTTGCCA
CCTGGATTCTGCGCGGGACGTCCTTCTGCTACGTCCCTTCGGCCCTCAATCCAGCGGACCTTCCTTCCCG
CGGCCTGCTGCCGGCTCTGCGGCCTCTTCCGCGTCTTCGCCTTCGCCCTCAGACGAGTCGGATCTCCCTT
TGGGCCGCCTCCCCGCCTGGTACCTTTAAGACCAATGACTTACAAGGCAGCTGTAGATCTTAGCCACTTT
TTAAAAGAAAAGGGGGGACTGGAAGGGCTAATTCACTCCCAACGAAGACAAGATCACCTGCAGGACAGGC
GCGCCCTGCTTTTTGCTTGTACTGGGTCTCTCTGGTTAGACCAGATCTGAGCCTGGGAGCTCTCTGGCTA
ACTAGGGAACCCACTGCTTAAGCCTCAATAAAGCTTGCCTTGAGTGCTTCAAGTAGTGTGTGCCCGTCTG
TTGTGTGACTCTGGTAACTAGAGATCCCTCAGACCCTTTTAGTCAGTGTGGAAAATCTCTAGCACCCGGG
CGATTAAGGAAAGGGCTAGATCATTCTTGAAGACGAAAGGGCCTCGTGATACGCCTATTTTTATAGGTTA
ATGTCATGATAATAATGGTTTCTTAGACGTCAGGTGGCACTTTTCGGGGAAATGTGCGCGGAACCCCTAT
TTGTTTATTTTTCTAAATACATTCAAATATGTATCCGCTCATGAGACAATAACCCTGATAAATGCTTCAA
TAATATTGAAAAAGGAAGAGTATGAGTATTCAACATTTCCGTGTCGCCCTTATTCCCTTTTTTGCGGCAT
TTTGCCTTCCTGTTTTTGCTCACCCAGAAACGCTGGTGAAAGTAAAAGATGCTGAAGATCAGTTGGGTGC
ACGAGTGGGTTACATCGAACTGGATCTCAACAGCGGTAAGATCCTTGAGAGTTTTCGCCCCGAAGAACGT
TTTCCAATGATGAGCACTTTTAAAGTTCTGCTATGTGGCGCGGTATTATCCCGTGTTGACGCCGGGCAAG
AGCAACTCGGTCGCCGCATACACTATTCTCAGAATGACTTGGTTGAGTACTCACCAGTCACAGAAAAGCA
TCTTACGGATGGCATGACAGTAAGAGAATTATGCAGTGCTGCCATAACCATGAGTGATAACACTGCGGCC
AACTTACTTCTGACAACGATCGGAGGACCGAAGGAGCTAACCGCTTTTTTGCACAACATGGGGGATCATG
TAACTCGCCTTGATCGTTGGGAACCGGAGCTGAATGAAGCCATACCAAACGACGAGCGTGACACCACGAT
GCCTGTAGCAATGGCAACAACGTTGCGCAAACTATTAACTGGCGAACTACTTACTCTAGCTTCCCGGCAA
CAATTAATAGACTGGATGGAGGCGGATAAAGTTGCAGGACCACTTCTGCGCTCGGCCCTTCCGGCTGGCT
GGTTTATTGCTGATAAATCTGGAGCCGGTGAGCGTGGGTCTCGCGGTATCATTGCAGCACTGGGGCCAGA
TGGTAAGCCCTCCCGTATCGTAGTTATCTACACGACGGGGAGTCAGGCAACTATGGATGAACGAAATAGA
CAGATCGCTGAGATAGGTGCCTCACTGATTAAGCATTGGTAACTGTCAGACCAAGTTTACTCATATATAC
TTTAGATTGATTTAAAACTTCATTTTTAATTTAAAAGGATCTAGGTGAAGATCCTTTTTGATAATCTCAT
GACCAAAATCCCTTAACGTGAGTTTTCGTTCCACTGAGCGTCAGACCCCGTAGAAAAGATCAAAGGATCT
TCTTGAGATCCTTTTTTTCTGCGCGTAATCTGCTGCTTGCAAACAAAAAAACCACCGCTACCAGCGGTGG
TTTGTTTGCCGGATCAAGAGCTACCAACTCTTTTTCCGAAGGTAACTGGCTTCAGCAGAGCGCAGATACC
AAATACTGTTCTTCTAGTGTAGCCGTAGTTAGGCCACCACTTCAAGAACTCTGTAGCACCGCCTACATAC
CTCGCTCTGCTAATCCTGTTACCAGTGGCTGCTGCCAGTGGCGATAAGTCGTGTCTTACCGGGTTGGACT
CAAGACGATAGTTACCGGATAAGGCGCAGCGGTCGGGCTGAACGGGGGGTTCGTGCACACAGCCCAGCTT
GGAGCGAACGACCTACACCGAACTGAGATACCTACAGCGTGAGCTATGAGAAAGCGCCACGCTTCCCGAA
GGGAGAAAGGCGGACAGGTATCCGGTAAGCGGCAGGGTCGGAACAGGAGAGCGCACGAGGGAGCTTCCAG
GGGGAAACGCCTGGTATCTTTATAGTCCTGTCGGGTTTCGCCACCTCTGACTTGAGCGTCGATTTTTGTG
ATGCTCGTCAGGGGGGCGGAGCCTATGGAAAAACGCCAGCAACGCGGCCTTTTTACGGTTCCTGGCCTTT
TGCTGGCCTTTTGCTCACATGTTCTTTCCTGCGTTATCCCCTGATTCTGTGGATAACCGTATTACCGCCT
TTGAGTGAGCTGATACCGCTCGCCGCAGCCGAACGACCGAGCGCAGCGAGTCAGTGAGCGAGGAAGCGGA
AGAGCGCCCAATACGCAAACCGCCTCTCCCCGCGCGTTGGCCGATTCATTAATGCAGCAAGCTCATGGCT
GACTAATTTTTTTTATTTATGCAGAGGCCGAGGCCGCCTCGGCCTCTGAGCTATTCCAGAAGTAGTGAGG
AGGCTTTTTTGGAGGCCTAGGCTTTTGCAAAAAGCTCCCCGTGGCACGACAGGTTTCCCGACTGGAAAGC
GGGCAGTGAGCGCAACGCAATTAATGTGAGTTAGCTCACTCATTAGGCACCCCAGGCTTTACACTTTATG
CTTCCGGCTCGTATGTTGTGTGGAATTGTGAGCGGATAACAATTTCACACAGGAAACAGCTATGACATGA
TTACGAATTTCACAAATAAAGCATTTTTTTCACTGCATTCTAGTTGTGGTTTGTCCAAACTCATCAATGT
ATCTTATCATGTCTGGATCAACTGGATAACTCAAGCTAACCAAAATCATCCCAAACTTCCCACCCCATAC
CCTATTACCACTGCCAATTACCTGTGGTTTCATTTACTCTAAACCTGTGATTCCTCTGAATTATTTTCAT
TTTAAAGAAATTGTATTTGTTAAATATGTACTACAAACTTAGTAGTTGGAAGGGCTAATTCACTCCCAAA
GAAGACAAGATATCCTTGATCTGTGGATCTACCACACACAAGGCTACTTCCCTGATTAGCAGAACTACAC
ACCAGGGCCAGGGGTCAGATATCCACTGACCTTTGGATGGTGCTACAAGCTAGTACCAGTTGAGCCAGAT
AAGGTAGAAGAGGCCAATAAAGGAGAGAACACCAGCTTGTTACACCCTGTGAGCCTGCATGGGATGGATG
ACCCGGAGAGAGAAGTGTTAGAGTGGAGGTTTGACAGCCGCCTAGCATTTCATCACGTGGCCCGAGAGCT
GCATCCGGAGTACTTCAAGAACTGCTGATATCGAGCTTGCTACAAGGGACTTTCCGCTGGGGACTTTCCA
GGGAGGCGTGGCCTGGGCGGGACTGGGGAGTGGCGAGCCCTCAGATCCTGCATATAAGCAGCTGCTTTTT
GCCTGTACTGGGTCTCTCTGGTTAGACCAGATCTGAGCCTGGGAGCTCTCTGGCTAACTAGGGAACCCAC
TGCTTAAGCCTCAATAAAGCTTGCCTTGAGTGCTTCAAGTAGTGTGTGCCCGTCTGTTGTGTGACTCTGG
TAACTAGAGATCCCTCAGACCCTTTTAGTCAGTGTGGAAAATCTCTAGCAGTGGCGCCCGAACAGGGACT
TGAAAGCGAAAGGGAAACCAGAGGAGCTCTCTCGACGCAGGACTCGGCTTGCTGAAGCGCGCACGGCAAG
AGGCGAGGGGCGGCGACTGCAGAGTACGCCAAAAATTTTGACTAGCGGAGGCTAGAAGGAGAGAGATGGG
TGCGAGAGCGTCAGTATTAAGCGGGGGAGAATTAGATCGCGATGGGAAAAAATTCGGTTAAGGCCAGGGG
GAAAGAAAAAATATAAATTAAAACATATAGTATGGGCAAGCAGGGAGCTAGAACGATTCGCAGTTAATCC
TGGCCTGTTAGAAACATCAGAAGGCTGTAGACAAATACTGGGACAGCTACAACCATCCCTTCAGACAGGA
TCAGAAGAACTTAGATCATTATATAATACAGTAGCAACCCTCTATTGTGTGCATCAAAGGATAGAGATAA
AAGACACCAAGGAAGCTTTAGACAAGATAGAGGAAGAGCAAAACAAAAGTAAGACCACCGCACAGCAAGC
GGCCGGCCGCTGATCTTCAGACCTGGAGGAGGAGATATGAGGGACAATTGGAGAAGTGAATTATATAAAT
ATAAAGTAGTAAAAATTGAACCATTAGGAGTAGCACCCACCAAGGCAAAGAGAAGAGTGGTGCAGAGAGA
AAAAAGAGCAGTGGGAATAGGAGCTTTGTTCCTTGGGTTCTTGGGAGCAGCAGGAAGCACTATGGGCGCA
GCGTCAATGACGCTGACGGTACAGGCCAGACAATTATTGTCTGGTATAGTGCAGCAGCAGAACAATTTGC
TGAGGGCTATTGAGGCGCAACAGCATCTGTTGCAACTCACAGTCTGGGGCATCAAGCAGCTCCAGGCAAG
AATCCTGGCTGTGGAAAGATACCTAAAGGATCAACAGCTCCTGGGGATTTGGGGTTGCTCTGGAAAACTC
ATTTGCACCACTGCTGTGCCTTGGAATGCTAGTTGGAGTAATAAATCTCTGGAACAGATTTGGAATCACA
CGACCTGGATGGAGTGGGACAGAGAAATTAACAATTACACAAGCTTAATACACTCCTTAATTGAAGAATC
GCAAAACCAGCAAGAAAAGAATGAACAAGAATTATTGGAATTAGATAAATGGGCAAGTTTGTGGAATTGG
TTTAACATAACAAATTGGCTGTGGTATATAAAATTATTCATAATGATAGTAGGAGGCTTGGTAGGTTTAA
GAATAGTTTTTGCTGTACTTTCTATAGTGAATAGAGTTAGGCAGGGATATTCACCATTATCGTTTCAGAC
CCACCTCCCAACCCCGAGGGGACCCGACAGGCCCGAAGGAATAGAAGAAGAAGGTGGAGAGAGAGACAGA
GACAGATCCATTCGATTAGTGAACGGATCTCGACGGTATCGCCGAATTCTCAACAATAGGCAGTATTCAT
CCACAATTTTAAAAGAAAAGGGGGGATTGGGGGGTACAGTGCAGGGGAAAGAATAGTAGACATAATAGCA
ACAGACATACAAACTAAAGAATTACAAAAACAAATTACAAAAATTCAAAATTTTCGGGTTTATTACTCGG
ACAGCAGAGATCCAGTTTGGACTAGTGGAGTTCCGCGTTACATAACTTACGCAAAATGGCCCGCCTGGCT
GACCGCCCAACGACCCCCGCCCATTGACGTCAATAATGACCAATGTTCCCATAGTAACGCCAATAGGGAC
TTTCCATTGACGTCAATGGGTGGAGTATTTACGCAAAACTGCCCACTTGGCAGTACATCAAGTGTATCAT
TTGCCAACAACGCCCCCTATTGACGTCAATGACGCAAAATGGCCCGCCTGGCATTATGCCCAGTACATGA
CCTTATGGGACTTTCCTACTTGGCAGTACATCTACGTATTAGTCATCGCTATTACCATGGTGATGCGGTT
TTGGCAGTACATCAATGGGCGTGGATAGCGGTTTGACTCACGGGGATTTCCAAGTCTCCACCCCATTGAC
GTCAATGGGAGTTTGTTTTGGCACCAAAATCAACGGGACTTTCCAAAATGTCGTAACAACTCCGCCCCAT
TGACGCAAATGGGCGGTAGGCGTGTACGGTGGGAGGTCTATATAAGCAGAGCTCGTTTAGTGAACCGTCA
GATCGCCTGGAGACGCCATCCACGCTGTTTTGACCTCCATTCAAGACACCGGCGGCCTTAATTAATGATC
AGGATCCCACCATGGACTACAAAGACCATGACGGTGATTATAAAGATCATGACATCGATTACAAGGATGA
CGATGACAAGGCAGATCTCAATGGTGGTGGTGGTGGGTCGACCATGCAGATCTTCGTCAGAACGTTAACC
GGTAGAACCATAACTCTAGAAGTTGAACCATCCGATACCATCGAAAACGTTAGAGCTAGAATTCAAGACA
GAGAAGGCATTCCACCTGATCAACAAAGATTGATCTTTGCCGGTAGACAGCTCGAGGACGGTAGAACGCT
GTCTGATTACAACATTCAGAGAGAGTCGACCTTACATCTTGTCTTAAGACTAAGAGGTGGTTGAGCTTAG
TAAGTAAGATCCGCCCCTCTCCCTCCCCCCCCCTAACGTTACTGGCCGAAGCCGCTTGGAATAAGGCCGG
TGTGCGTTTGTCTATATGTTATTTTCCACCATATTGCCGTCTTTTGGCAATGTGAGGGCCCGGAAACCTG
GCCCTGTCTTCTTGACGAGCATTCCTAGGGGTCTTTCCCCTCTCGCCAAAGGAATGCAAGGTCTGTTGAA
TGTCGTGAAGGAAGCAGTTCCTCTGGAAGCTTCTTGAAGACAAACAACGTCTGTAGCGACCCTTTGCAGG
CAGCGGAACCCCCCACCTGGCGACAGGTGCCTCTGCGGCCAAAAGCCACGTGTATAAGATACACCTGCAA
AGGCGGCACAACCCCAGTGCCACGTTGTGAGTTGGATAGTTGTGGAAAGAGTCAAATGGCTCTCCTCAAG
CGTATTCAACAAGGGGCTGAAGGATGCCCAGAAGGTACCCCATTGTATGGGATCTGATCTGGGGCCTCGG
TACACATGCTTTACATGTGTTTAGTCGAGGTTAAAAAAACGTCTAGGCCCCCCGAACCACGGGGACGTGG
TTTTCCTTTGAAAAACACGATGATAATATGGCCACAACCATGGCCAAGCCTTTGTCTCAAGAAGAATCCA
CCCTCATTGAAAGAGCAACGGCTACAATCAACAGCATCCCCATCTCTGAAGACTACAGCGTCGCCAGCGC
AGCTCTCTCTAGCGACGGCCGCATCTTCACTGGTGTCAATGTATATCATTTTACTGGGGGACCTTGTGCA
GAACTCGTGGTGCTGGGCACTGCTGCTGCTGCGGCAGCTGGCAACCTGACTTGTATCGTCGCGATCGGAA
ATGAGAACAGGGGCATCTTGAGCCCCTGCGGACGGTGCCGACAGGTGCTTCTCGATCTGCATCCTGGGAT
CAAAGCCATAGTGAAGGACAGTGATGGACAGCCGACGGCAGTTGGGATTCGTGAATTGCTGCCCTCTGGT
TATGTGTGGGAGGGCTAACTCGAGAGATCCTAATCAACCTCTGG
